>Addgene plasmid #110875 | KG#80 | depositor full sequence | sequence record 208480 | Full sequence
AAGCTTGGGCTGCAGGTCGGCTATAATAAGTTCTTGAATAAAATAATTTTCCCGACAAAACATGAGTATT
TCTTTCGAAAATAAAAGTGCAGGCTAATTAGAGATTATTCTGTAATTAACTGCATAATTTGTCACGTGCC
ATAGTTTTACATTCCACTACGTCATAGTTCTTAAAATACTAATCTCCTGAAAATAGAAGTAGGTGAAGAA
AGTTTAATTATCAGTTCTAAAATGACAATTGATCTTTGGAATATGTTCTGAAACTACCGATCATTGAACA
GATGCTATTTGAATGATATAGAATTGTATATTTGCAATTTCTGAAACGCGTTCTTAAAGGCACACAGATT
AATTCAAAAGGGTCTGGCCGCAAAAAGGTTTATGGTGGCCGATTTTGAGTTTTGTGTGTGATTGCTTTTT
CACAATCAGTGTTTTCAGGATTATGTGATGAACTAGATCTTCAAGTTTCGTTACATTTCATATGTTTTCG
GAACTCACGAAGTACATATTGGGTATTGTGCTCAAAAAATTCAGCAATCAGCTTCGCTCCGCTGACTTTA
GAACCCAAAAAAATAGTATGGCCAAACTGACTGTGTTACGATCATTTCAATTTTTCAATACATATTTAAG
ATTTCTAAGAGTAAGAAGGTCAAAAACTGTTCTGGAATACATATATATTTTTCAGGTTACAATTAGTCAA
AAAGTGCACTGAAATATACGTTTTAATTTCACGAATAACCCAATTAGTTCAATGTATTTTTGGTCAACCA
ACGTTAAAGTTTGGCTTCCAACCAATTATCATTTCTGATCAACCACAATGTTTTTTCTTTATCTGCAAGT
TAATTTTTTATTTTTATCCAGATGTTTGGCATATTTTTCAATTCTTCACTAGCGCCCACTTCTTGCACTT
CCGGCGCCCTGAATCTAATGCATCTGTTGCAAGAATTGAAAGACCAATCAACACATTGTTTTCTTCACGA
GATACTGAAGAAAATGAATAAAAACAGAGAAAAAGAGCCATGTGATTAGTGACAACTGTTGCTAACAGAT
ACCATAGCTTGGACTTGGTACGTGATGGCAACGTATGGGTCAACAAAAATGATTGCAGAGGGGGTGCAAA
ACAGTCAAGTCGAGAAAATATGAAAAACAGAAAACAAAGAACAGAAAAATGGGTTTGAGAGTCAGTATAA
TTTATAAAAGAAAAATTGTACATAGAAATTAACCATTTTTGTAGAAGAAGTTATTTTTCAAGCATCGTTA
AAAATTATTCAAAGCACCTTATTTCATATTTAATTTTAAACATGGTTAAATGAACAACACGGTGCGCAAT
CAGGAAAACTTGAAATCTGAAACTGTTGTTGTGATCTTCTTCGCAACTGTTCAGATAGCACTAGTGTAAT
GTTAAGAGTGCGCGAATATAATGGAATATAATGGATCACACCTCCTGCCATCAGGTAAACGTCTCTGTTA
TCACATATTTCCAACTATTAAATTTTTACCTTTTACAGTTTTACATTTTTTTGAAAAAAGTAACTTTTTG
TCTTCAAAATCCCTGACGAAAATATCAAATATTTTAATCGAGACTGCAGAGGAACCGATTGATGATTTGG
AAAATCCAGCTTTACCTGTGTAAGAACTGAAAAGTTTCATAACCCTAGGGTATTCCCAGTTACATTCCCC
ACTGGCTAACAATAGCACCCAGTTTTTCATCACCTTTCTTCAAATTTCTCGGCGATTTGTTAAAAACAAA
ATTTGTGTCCCTTCTCTGATATCTCTATGTCTCTAAACACAAGTTCATCGGAAAACGAAGGAGGGTAGGT
GTTGGTTGGGCTCCCGAAGTGAAAATAGAAGAGCAAGAATAGAATATTAGAGAGAGAGTGCAGAGAGGGC
GGGATAGCTCCCGGGATTCCGTTTTCTTCTTCTTTATCTTCAACGATGATGTGTGTGCGTGTTGTATAGA
TTCTGTTGCTCCCCCACAACTCGCTCCGAAGGCTCAATACAATTCAATTGATATTGGAGGAGAGCCTACC
GGAGTGGGAGGATAAGAAGAAACATAAGAAGAAGAAGAAGAAGAAGCATGCTTCTGGTTTTTGATGCTAT
GAAAACGGCACAAAAAGATGATTGAGGTCCCTTTTCAATACCTTCTCTCATCTTTCAAATCCCATTGAAA
CCTAAAACTTCTCACCACGCTTTACCATTGTTCTCCAAAAACTTATAGCAATGTCTATAACTTTTTTATC
TCTGAAAAGCAGTGTTCCATTTTTCTTTTTCCTATTTTATTTCAATTGTTTCTCACATTTCGTTTGGATT
CTTTGCTTGTCAACCAGCTTCTTCTTCCACTTTTACCGTCTAATTTTCAGGGCAGGGAGCCATCAAACCC
ACGACCACTAGATCCATCTAGAGGATCCCCGGGATTGGCCAAAGGACCCAAAGGTATGTTTCGAATGATA
CTAACATAACATAGAACATTTTCAGGAGGACCCTTGGCTAGCGTCGACGGTACCGGTAAAAATGGACGAC
GATGTCGGTGAACGAACACCGGCTCTCGGTGGTTCATGTGGACCATCAGTTCGTGCACACAGTAGTTCCC
CAAGACGTGTTCCATTATTTGAGAGAGCATCTGCTAGATGGTGGAATCCTCAATTTCGATCTGCAACACT
AGAAGCTCAATATTGGAAGTGTAGTTTCAGTCAGTTAAGAGATCGATTTCGTTCTGGATTAATATATATT
GCCGTTGTAATTGCCGCTTGGACACTTTATTTAGCTTTATTCGATAGAACTTTTATTCAGCATTGGATCG
TTTCACTATGCCTCTGTGCCATTATTTTCGCGATGTTTGCCTTCACGGCGTGCGCCGCTCAATACCAAAG
GTTCTACATGCCAACCTCATTTCTATGCACTTTTTTGATATGCCTTGTCACGTTGCTCATCTTCTCCGCA
GAGAATCAAGCTGCGTTTATGACTCCAGTTGCAAGTCTTGCCACAAGTTTTCAGGTCGTTCTCCTGATCT
ACACAGTCATTCCACTGCCACTCTATTTATGTATACTCATCGGAATAATCTACTCAATCCTATTTGAGAT
TCTCAACAAGAACAAAATTGGTCTTGAAGAGGCCGGATACATTAAGCTTGTCCTTCACGCTGGTGTCCAT
TTACTCGGTGTCCATTTGTTCATTTTAACTCAAGTGCGACAGAGGAAAACGTTTCTGAAAGTGGGACAAT
CGATGTTGGCAAGAAAGGATCTAGAGTTGGAGACACAGTTTAAAGATCATATGATTCAGTCTGTGATGCC
TAAAAAGGTAGCTGATGAATTACTGAAAGATGCATCAGAACTTCGCCGACCTTCTGCTTCCAACGACTCA
AACTGCCGAACTTCAAATGCTACACAAGTTGACCAGCCCCTTGCCAAGATGGTACCTGAATACCGAAAGT
TCCGTCCATTTACGATGAATCTCATGACAAATGTGTCGATTCTGTTTGCGGATATTGCTGGGTTTACTAA
AATGTCATCAAATAAATCTGCCGACGAACTTGTCAATCTGCTCAATGATCTTTTTGGAAGATTCGATACT
TTGTGTCGATTGAGAGGATTAGAGAAGATTTCAACTTTGGGAGATTGTTACTATTGTGTTGCTGGATGTC
CTGAACCATGTGATGATCATGCATGCAGAACAGTCGAAATGGGTCTCGACATGATTGTTGCAATCCGCCA
ATTTGATATTGATCGTGGACAAGAAGTGAATATGCGTGTGGGAATTCATACAGGAAAAGTAATGTGCGGA
ATGGTTGGAACAAAAAGATTCAAATTCGATGTGTTCTCAAACGATGTCACACTGGCAAATGAGATGGAAT
CTTCTGGTGTTGCTGGAAGAGTTCACGTTTCCGAAGCAACTGCAAAACTTTTGAAAGGGCTTTATGAAAT
TGAAGAGGGACCGGATTATGATGGTCCATTGAGGATGCAAGTTCAGGGAACTGAACGTCGTGTTAAACCA
GAAAGCATGAAGACTTTCTTTATCAAAGGACGTATTAATGATGGTGTAGAAGAAGAAGTGATGCAAGTTC
AGGAAGTTGAGAGCCTTCACAGTCAGAAAAGCAGTAAAAAGTCGACTCTAAAACAGAAATGGGCGGAAAA
GTTGAAAATGAACCACACAAATTCTTATCCAATGCGAGCCGCTGCACGTGAAGGAGGTGGAAGTTTGAGA
ATAAAATTGGCAGAGAGAAATAGAAGTACACAGTTACTGCCAAAAGAATCAAATTCAATTTGTATAATGG
AAGATAACCGAAAGTCAGCATCACTTCAAGCATTGGCAACGAATAATTTTAATGGAAGTAATACAGATAC
AAATAACACTTATAGTGAACGTGGAGTTGCTGGAAGTGTTAGTAAGAAGTCTGTAGCTGGAAGTGAAAGT
AATAGTATAAAAGGAAGTAGAAGCAGTGGACTACAATTATCTCTACAAGATGGAAATTCTGATTTAAATT
CAGTTGGAGGTTTGGATACTGCAATCAGTCACCATCACAATGCAGCATCTCTCACTCGATTTGATACTGA
TAACAATTTTGATCAGCGTTTGGCAATGGTAATTGGACAAGGAGAAGGAGGATTTGATAAAGGATTTTGG
AATCATCATGATAGTTTGAATAAGTGGACTCTTCGATTTAATGAAAAGGACGTTGAAGAGGAATATCGAG
CTCATTTTGTGGATTCATCGGAAAGATATACGGCATCAAAGAAAGGTCATGTTGAAAGACATAAAGATTT
GATGGAACAAGGTGGAGAAAAAGATGGAATTACTGGATCAACGGTCAACAAGTATAGATATTCAGGAGTC
TTCATCGATATAATTGTTGCCACGTTGATATTTGTAATATCGGGTGCAGTTGCAATTATGTCTGTCCGTC
CATTCCCATTATCACTCATTGCATACTTCCCATTTGCTGCTGCAATTCTCATTCTTACAATTGTCCTTAT
TGGTCTTCCACTTCTCGCCCGTAAAAAATCATTCCAATGTGCAAATCAATGGATGCCACGTCATCTCATC
GGTCTTCTTCTGATCTTTCTTCCAATCGGTGTCGCAATCTGTATCATGCCATTGTGCCAAAGTGGAGACT
GTGCAAATGTAATTCTGAACTACCGTCTTGCATTCAGTTATGTCACCATTCTTGCCATATTCGCTCATTG
CAACTTCTCCCAATTAGCTGCCTGGCCAAAAACTACTGCTGCAGTATTTATCGGACTTCTCCACATTGCT
GGAGTTTTCTACTGCGAATTCAATTTGAAACACTTAGTTGAAGAGCAAGACACCTGCAACGTGACAGCAA
TCATGATTCCACCAATTCGCAAAGGTCTGAACTACACAATTGCATTGAACTCGACATCTGCAAGAACATT
ATCTCAAGATTTTGGATCTCCATTATTCATTTGGGAGCTGCTTCTGGATGTGATCCTGTCGATTGTTCTA
GTTGCATTCCTTAATTATCAGTTCGAAACCGCATTCCGTATGTCATTCTTTGGAGATGTTCAAGCTCGTC
GGGACACTGAAAGAATGCAAATCGTGCGTGATCAAGCCGATTGGCTCCTGAATAACGTGATCCCAGCCCA
CGCAGTAGAAAGTCTTAAAACGGATACCAAATACAGTGAAAACCATGAAACAGTTGGTGTACTGTTCGCT
TCAATCACTAATTGGAATGATATGTATGAAGAGAATTTCGAAGGGGGCAGAGAATTCTTGAGAGTTCTCA
ATGAAGTTATTGGTGACTTTGATGAGCTTCTCGATCGGCCGGACTTCACGCATATTGAAAAAATCAAAAC
AATTGGGCCTGCGTATATGGCAGCAAGTGGATTGAATCCAGAACGAAAAAAGAATATGTTGCATCCAAAA
GAGCATCTATATCAGATGGTTGATTTTGCATTGGCAGTTCAACATGTACTCAGTGTTTTCAACGAGGATT
TGCTCAATTTTGATTTTGTTTGCAAGTTAGGACTTAATATTGGACCCGTCACTGCTGGTGTCATTGGAAC
AACAAAGTTGTACTACGATATCTGGGGTGACACTGTAAACATTGCTAGCCGAATGTACAGCACCGGAGTT
TTAAATCGCATTCAAGTATCACAACACACACGAGAATATCTCCTGGATCGGTATGAATTCGAGTTCCGCG
ATCATATTGAAGTCAAGGGAATTGATGGAGGAATGGATACTTATCTTTTGGTTGGTCGAAAAGGTGATGG
AATACCTCCATCAATCAAGGATAACCAAGAAGACGAATTTTAAATCTCGAGGAGCTCCCGAGATCTTCAG
CGCTCAGCATTCGTAGAATTGTAAGTTTAAACTTTCTCATACTAACTAACGCGCTCTATTTAAATTTTCA
GAATTCCAACTGAGCGCCGGTCGCTACCATTACCAACTTGTCTGGTGTCAAAAATAATAGGGGCCGCTGT
CATCAGAGTAAGTTTAAACTGAGTTCTACTAACTAACGAGTAATATTTAAATTTTCAGCATCTCGCGCCC
GTGCCTCTGACTTCTAAGTCCAATTACTCTTCAACATCCCTACATGCTCTTTCTCCCTGTGCTCCCACCC
CCTATTTTTGTTATTATCAAAAAAACTTCTTCTTAATTTCTTTGTTTTTTAGCTTCTTTTAAGTCACCTC
TAACAATGAAATTGTGTAGATTCAAAAATAGAATTAATTCGTAATAAAAAGTCGAAAAAAATTGTGCTCC
CTCCCCCCATTAATAATAATTCTATCCCAAAATCTACACAATGTTCTGTGTACACTTCTTATGTTTTTTT
TACTTCTGATAAATTTTTTTTGAAACATCATAGAAAAAACCGCACACAAAATACCTTATCATATGTTACG
TTTCAGTTTATGACCGCAATTTTTATTTCTTCGCACGTCTGGGCCTCTCATGACGTCAAATCATGCTCAT
CGTGAAAAAGTTTTGGAGTATTTTTGGAATTTTTCAATCAAGTGAAAGTTTATGAAATTAATTTTCCTGC
TTTTGCTTTTTGGGGGTTTCCCCTATTGTTTGTCAAGAGTTTCGAGGACGGCGTTTTTCTTGCTAAAATC
ACAAGTATTGATGAGCACGATGCAAGAAAGATCGGAAGAAGGTTTGGGTTTGAGGCTCAGTGGAAGGTGA
GTAGAAGTTGATAATTTGAAAGTGGAGTAGTGTCTATGGGGTTTTTGCCTTAAATGACAGAATACATTCC
CAATATACCAAACATAACTGTTTCCTACTAGTCGGCCGTACGGGCCCTTTCGTCTCGCGCGTTTCGGTGA
TGACGGTGAAAACCTCTGACACATGCAGCTCCCGGAGACGGTCACAGCTTGTCTGTAAGCGGATGCCGGG
AGCAGACAAGCCCGTCAGGGCGCGTCAGCGGGTGTTGGCGGGTGTCGGGGCTGGCTTAACTATGCGGCAT
CAGAGCAGATTGTACTGAGAGTGCACCATATGCGGTGTGAAATACCGCACAGATGCGTAAGGAGAAAATA
CCGCATCAGGCGGCCTTAAGGGCCTCGTGATACGCCTATTTTTATAGGTTAATGTCATGATAATAATGGT
TTCTTAGACGTCAGGTGGCACTTTTCGGGGAAATGTGCGCGGAACCCCTATTTGTTTATTTTTCTAAATA
CATTCAAATATGTATCCGCTCATGAGACAATAACCCTGATAAATGCTTCAATAATATTGAAAAAGGAAGA
GTATGAGTATTCAACATTTCCGTGTCGCCCTTATTCCCTTTTTTGCGGCATTTTGCCTTCCTGTTTTTGC
TCACCCAGAAACGCTGGTGAAAGTAAAAGATGCTGAAGATCAGTTGGGTGCACGAGTGGGTTACATCGAA
CTGGATCTCAACAGCGGTAAGATCCTTGAGAGTTTTCGCCCCGAAGAACGTTTTCCAATGATGAGCACTT
TTAAAGTTCTGCTATGTGGCGCGGTATTATCCCGTATTGACGCCGGGCAAGAGCAACTCGGTCGCCGCAT
ACACTATTCTCAGAATGACTTGGTTGAGTACTCACCAGTCACAGAAAAGCATCTTACGGATGGCATGACA
GTAAGAGAATTATGCAGTGCTGCCATAACCATGAGTGATAACACTGCGGCCAACTTACTTCTGACAACGA
TCGGAGGACCGAAGGAGCTAACCGCTTTTTTGCACAACATGGGGGATCATGTAACTCGCCTTGATCGTTG
GGAACCGGAGCTGAATGAAGCCATACCAAACGACGAGCGTGACACCACGATGCCTGTAGCAATGGCAACA
ACGTTGCGCAAACTATTAACTGGCGAACTACTTACTCTAGCTTCCCGGCAACAATTAATAGACTGGATGG
AGGCGGATAAAGTTGCAGGACCACTTCTGCGCTCGGCCCTTCCGGCTGGCTGGTTTATTGCTGATAAATC
TGGAGCCGGTGAGCGTGGGTCTCGCGGTATCATTGCAGCACTGGGGCCAGATGGTAAGCCCTCCCGTATC
GTAGTTATCTACACGACGGGGAGTCAGGCAACTATGGATGAACGAAATAGACAGATCGCTGAGATAGGTG
CCTCACTGATTAAGCATTGGTAACTGTCAGACCAAGTTTACTCATATATACTTTAGATTGATTTAAAACT
TCATTTTTAATTTAAAAGGATCTAGGTGAAGATCCTTTTTGATAATCTCATGACCAAAATCCCTTAACGT
GAGTTTTCGTTCCACTGAGCGTCAGACCCCGTAGAAAAGATCAAAGGATCTTCTTGAGATCCTTTTTTTC
TGCGCGTAATCTGCTGCTTGCAAACAAAAAAACCACCGCTACCAGCGGTGGTTTGTTTGCCGGATCAAGA
GCTACCAACTCTTTTTCCGAAGGTAACTGGCTTCAGCAGAGCGCAGATACCAAATACTGTCCTTCTAGTG
TAGCCGTAGTTAGGCCACCACTTCAAGAACTCTGTAGCACCGCCTACATACCTCGCTCTGCTAATCCTGT
TACCAGTGGCTGCTGCCAGTGGCGATAAGTCGTGTCTTACCGGGTTGGACTCAAGACGATAGTTACCGGA
TAAGGCGCAGCGGTCGGGCTGAACGGGGGGTTCGTGCACACAGCCCAGCTTGGAGCGAACGACCTACACC
GAACTGAGATACCTACAGCGTGAGCATTGAGAAAGCGCCACGCTTCCCGAAGGGAGAAAGGCGGACAGGT
ATCCGGTAAGCGGCAGGGTCGGAACAGGAGAGCGCACGAGGGAGCTTCCAGGGGGAAACGCCTGGTATCT
TTATAGTCCTGTCGGGTTTCGCCACCTCTGACTTGAGCGTCGATTTTTGTGATGCTCGTCAGGGGGGCGG
AGCCTATGGAAAAACGCCAGCAACGCGGCCTTTTTACGGTTCCTGGCCTTTTGCTGGCCTTTTGCTCACA
TGTTCTTTCCTGCGTTATCCCCTGATTCTGTGGATAACCGTATTACCGCCTTTGAGTGAGCTGATACCGC
TCGCCGCAGCCGAACGACCGAGCGCAGCGAGTCAGTGAGCGAGGAAGCGGAAGAGCGCCCAATACGCAAA
CCGCCTCTCCCCGCGCGTTGGCCGATTCATTAATGCAGCTGGCACGACAGGTTTCCCGACTGGAAAGCGG
GCAGTGAGCGCAACGCAATTAATGTGAGTTAGCTCACTCATTAGGCACCCCAGGCTTTACACTTTATGCT
TCCGGCTCGTATGTTGTGTGGAATTGTGAGCGGATAACAATTTCACACAGGAAACAGCTATGACCATGAT
TACGCCAAGCTGTAAGTTTAAACATGATCTTACTAACTAACTATTCTCATTTAAATTTTCAGAGCTTAAA
AATGGCTGAAATCACTCACAACGATGGATACGCTAACAACTTGGAAATGAAAT
Features (pLannotate 1.2.2; 11 found; start..end, strand, type, name):
   2397..2413    -  misc_feature   MCS (fragment): pUC18/19 multiple cloning site
   7041..7136    +  CDS            aex-5 (fragment): AEX5_CAEEL - Also known as kpc-3 From Caenorhabditis elegans.
   7264..7299    +  CDS            rop (fragment): Rop protein, which maintains plasmids at low copy number; rop
   7401..7500    +  misc_feature   bom (fragment): basis of mobility region from pBR322
   7598..7702    +  promoter       AmpR promoter: bla
   7703..8563    +  CDS            AmpR: β-lactamase; bla; confers resistance to ampicillin, carbenicillin, and related antibiotics
   8734..9322    +  rep_origin     ori: high-copy-number ColE1/pMB1/pBR322/pUC origin of replication
   9505..9597    +  CDS            lacI (fragment): lac repressor; lacI; The lac repressor binds to the lac operator to inhibit transcription in E. coli. This inhibition can be relieved by adding lactose or isopropyl-β-D-thiogalactopyranoside (IPTG).
   9610..9631    +  protein_bind   CAP binding site: CAP binding activates transcription in the presence of cAMP. E. coli catabolite activator protein
   9646..9676    +  promoter       lac promoter: promoter for the E. coli lac operon
   9684..9700    +  protein_bind   lac operator: The lac repressor binds to the lac operator to inhibit transcription in E. coli. This inhibition can be relieved by adding lactose or isopropyl-β-D-thiogalactopyranoside (IPTG). lac repressor encoded by lacI
