>Addgene plasmid #110875 | KG#80 | addgene full sequence | sequence record 212559 | Addgene NGS Result
TGAAATAAGCTTGGGCTGCAGGTCGGCTATAATAAGTTCTTGAATAAAATAATTTTCCCGACAAAACATG
AGTATTTCTTTCGAAAATAAAAGTGCAGGCTAATTAGAGATTATTCTGTAATTAACTGCATAATTTGTCA
CGTGCCATAGTTTTACATTCCACTACGTCATAGTTCTTAAAATACTAATCTCCTGAAAATAGAAGTAGGT
GAAGAAAGTTTAATTATCAGTTCTAAAATGACAATTGATCTTTGGAATATGTTCTGAAACTACCGATCAT
TGAACAGATGCTATTTGAATGATATAGAATTGTATATTTGCAATTTCTGAAACGCGTTCTTAAAGGCACA
CAGATTAATTCAAAAGGGTCTGGCCGCAAAAAGGTTTATGGTGGCCGATTTTGAGTTTTGTGTGTGATTG
CTTTTTCACAATCAGTGTTTTCAGGATTATGTGATGAACTAGATCTTCAAGTTTCGTTACATTTCATATG
TTTTCGGAACTCACGAAGTACATATTGGGTATTGTGCTCAAAAAATTCAGCAATCAGCTTCGCTCCGCTG
ACTTTAGAACCCAAAAAAATAGTATGGCCAAACTGACTGTGTTACGATCATTTCAATTTTTCAATACATA
TTTAAGATTTCTAAGAGTAAGAAGGTCAAAAACTGTTCTGGAATACATATATATTTTTCAGGTTACAATT
AGTCAAAAAGTGCACTGAAATATACGTTTTAATTTCACGAATAACCCAATTAGTTCAATGTATTTTTGGT
CAACCAACGTTAAAGTTTGGCTTCCAACCAATTATCATTTCTGATCAACCACAATGTTTTTTCTTTATCT
GCAAGTTAATTTTTTATTTTTATCCAGATGTTTGGCATATTTTTCAATTCTTCACTAGCGCCCACTTCTT
GCACTTCCGGCGCCCTGAATCTAATGCATCTGTTGCAAGAATTGAAAGACCAATCAACACATTGTTTTCT
TCACGAGATACTGAAGAAAATGAATAAAAACAGAGAAAAAGAGCCATGTGATTAGTGACAACTGTTGCTA
ACAGATACCATAGCTTGGACTTGGTACGTGATGGCAACGTATGGGTCAACAAAAATGATTGCAGAGGGGG
TGCAAAACAGTCAAGTCGAGAAAATATGAAAAACAGAAAACAAAGAACAGAAAAATGGGTTTGAGAGTCA
GTATAATTTATAAAAGAAAAATTGTACATAGAAATTAACCATTTTTGTAGAAGAAGTTATTTTTCAAGCA
TCGTTAAAAATTATTCAAAGCACCTTATTTCATATTTAATTTTAAACATGGTTAAATGAACAACACGGTG
CGCAATCAGGAAAACTTGAAATCTGAAACTGTTGTTGTGATCTTCTTCGCAACTGTTCAGATAGCACTAG
TGTAATGTTAAGAGTGCGCGAATATAATGGAATATAATGGATCACACCTCCTGCCATCAGGTAAACGTCT
CTGTTATCACATATTTCCAACTATTAAATTTTTACCTTTTACAGTTTTACATTTTTTTGAAAAAAGTAAC
TTTTTGTCTTCAAAATCCCTGACGAAAATATCAAATATTTTAATCGAGACTGCAGAGGAACCGATTGATG
ATTTGGAAAATCCAGCTTTACCTGTGTAAGAACTGAAAAGTTTCATAACCCTAGGGTATTCCCAGTTACA
TTCCCCACTGGCTAACAATAGCACCCAGTTTTTCATCACCTTTCTTCAAATTTCTCGGCGATTTGTTAAA
AACAAAATTTGTGTCCCTTCTCTGATATCTCTATGTCTCTAAACACAAGTTCATCGGAAAACGAAGGAGG
GTAGGTGTTGGTTGGGCTCCCGAAGTGAAAATAGAAGAGCAAGAATAGAATATTAGAGAGAGAGTGCAGA
GAGGGCGGGATAGCTCCCGGGATTCCGTTTTCTTCTTCTTTATCTTCAACGATGATGTGTGTGCGTGTTG
TATAGATTCTGTTGCTCCCCCACAACTCGCTCCGAAGGCTCAATACAATTCAATTGATATTGGAGGAGAG
CCTACCGGAGTGGGAGGATAAGAAGAAACATAAGAAGAAGAAGAAGAAGAAGCATGCTTCTGGTTTTTGA
TGCTATGAAAACGGCACAAAAAGATGATTGAGGTCCCTTTTCAATACCTTCTCTCATCTTTCAAATCCCA
TTGAAACCTAAAACTTCTCACCACGCTTTACCATTGTTCTCCAAAAACTTATAGCAATGTCTATAACTTT
TTTATCTCTGAAAAGCAGTGTTCCATTTTTCTTTTTCCTATTTTATTTCAATTGTTTCTCACATTTCGTT
TGGATTCTTTGCTTGTCAACCAGCTTCTTCTTCCACTTTTACCGTCTAATTTTCAGGGCAGGGAGCCATC
AAACCCACGACCACTAGATCCATCTAGAGGATCCCCGGGATTGGCCAAAGGACCCAAAGGTATGTTTCGA
ATGATACTAACATAACATAGAACATTTTCAGGAGGACCCTTGGCTAGCGTCGACGGTACCGGTAAAAATG
GACGACGATGTCGGTGAACGAACACCGGCTCTCGGTGGTTCATGTGGACCATCAGTTCGTGCACACAGTA
GTTCCCCAAGACGTGTTCCATTATTTGAGAGAGCATCTGCTAGATGGTGGAATCCTCAATTTCGATCTGC
AACACTAGAAGCTCAATATTGGAAGTGTAGTTTCAGTCAGTTAAGAGATCGATTTCGTTCTGGATTAATA
TATATTGCCGTTGTAATTGCCGCTTGGACACTTTATTTAGCTTTATTCGATAGAACTTTTATTCAGCATT
GGATCGTTTCACTATGCCTCTGTGCCATTATTTTCGCGATGTTTGCCTTCACGGCGTGCGCCGCTCAATA
CCAAAGGTTCTACATGCCAACCTCATTTCTATGCACTTTTTTGATATGCCTTGTCACGTTGCTCATCTTC
TCCGCAGAGAATCAAGCTGCGTTTATGACTCCAGTTGCAAGTCTTGCCACAAGTTTTCAGGTCGTTCTCC
TGATCTACACAGTCATTCCACTGCCACTCTATTTATGTATACTCATCGGAATAATCTACTCAATCCTATT
TGAGATTCTCAACAAGAACAAAATTGGTCTTGAAGAGGCCGGATACATTAAGCTTGTCCTTCACGCTGGT
GTCCATTTACTCGGTGTCCATTTGTTCATTTTAACTCAAGTGCGACAGAGGAAAACGTTTCTGAAAGTGG
GACAATCGATGTTGGCAAGAAAGGATCTAGAGTTGGAGACACAGTTTAAAGATCATATGATTCAGTCTGT
GATGCCTAAAAAGGTAGCTGATGAATTACTGAAAGATGCATCAGAACTTCGCCGACCTTCTGCTTCCAAC
GACTCAAACTGCCGAACTTCAAATGCTACACAAGTTGACCAGCCCCTTGCCAAGATGGTACCTGAATACC
GAAAGTTCCGTCCATTTACGATGAATCTCATGACAAATGTGTCGATTCTGTTTGCGGATATTGCTGGGTT
TACTAAAATGTCATCAAATAAATCTGCCGACGAACTTGTCAATCTGCTCAATGATCTTTTTGGAAGATTC
GATACTTTGTGTCGATTGAGAGGATTAGAGAAGATTTCAACTTTGGGAGATTGTTACTATTGTGTTGCTG
GATGTCCTGAACCATGTGATGATCATGCATGCAGAACAGTCGAAATGGGTCTCGACATGATTGTTGCAAT
CCGCCAATTTGATATTGATCGTGGACAAGAAGTGAATATGCGTGTGGGAATTCATACAGGAAAAGTAATG
TGCGGAATGGTTGGAACAAAAAGATTCAAATTCGATGTGTTCTCAAACGATGTCACACTGGCAAATGAGA
TGGAATCTTCTGGTGTTGCTGGAAGAGTTCACGTTTCCGAAGCAACTGCAAAACTTTTGAAAGGGCTTTA
TGAAATTGAAGAGGGACCGGATTATGATGGTCCATTGAGGATGCAAGTTCAGGGAACTGAACGTCGTGTT
AAACCAGAAAGCATGAAGACTTTCTTTATCAAAGGACGTATTAATGATGGTGTAGAAGAAGAAGTGATGC
AAGTTCAGGAAGTTGAGAGCCTTCACAGTCAGAAAAGCAGTAAAAAGTCGACTCTAAAACAGAAATGGGC
GGAAAAGTTGAAAATGAACCACACAAATTCTTATCCAATGCGAGCCGCTGCACGTGAAGGAGGTGGAAGT
TTGAGAATAAAATTGGCAGAGAGAAATAGAAGTACACAGTTACTGCCAAAAGAATCAAATTCAATTTGTA
TAATGGAAGATAACCGAAAGTCAGCATCACTTCAAGCATTGGCAACGAATAATTTTAATGGAAGTAATAC
AGATACAAATAACACTTATAGTGAACGTGGAGTTGCTGGAAGTGTTAGTAAGAAGTCTGTAGCTGGAAGT
GAAAGTAATAGTATAAAAGGAAGTAGAAGCAGTGGACTACAATTATCTCTACAAGATGGAAATTCTGATT
TAAATTCAGTTGGAGGTTTGGATACTGCAATCAGTCACCATCACAATGCAGCATCTCTCACTCGATTTGA
TACTGATAACAATTTTGATCAGCGTTTGGCAATGGTAATTGGACAAGGAGAAGGAGGATTTGATAAAGGA
TTTTGGAATCATCATGATAGTTTGAATAAGTGGACTCTTCGATTTAATGAAAAGGACGTTGAAGAGGAAT
ATCGAGCTCATTTTGTGGATTCATCGGAAAGATATACGGCATCAAAGAAAGGTCATGTTGAAAGACATAA
AGATTTGATGGAACAAGGTGGAGAAAAAGATGGAATTACTGGATCAACGGTCAACAAGTATAGATATTCA
GGAGTCTTCATCGATATAATTGTTGCCACGTTGATATTTGTAATATCGGGTGCAGTTGCAATTATGTCTG
TCCGTCCATTCCCATTATCACTCATTGCATACTTCCCATTTGCTGCTGCAATTCTCATTCTTACAATTGT
CCTTATTGGTCTTCCACTTCTCGCCCGTAAAAAATCATTCCAATGTGCAAATCAATGGATGCCACGTCAT
CTCATCGGTCTTCTTCTGATCTTTCTTCCAATCGGTGTCGCAATCTGTATCATGCCATTGTGCCAAAGTG
GAGACTGTGCAAATGTAATTCTGAACTACCGTCTTGCATTCAGTTATGTCACCATTCTTGCCATATTCGC
TCATTGCAACTTCTCCCAATTAGCTGCCTGGCCAAAAACTACTGCTGCAGTATTTATCGGACTTCTCCAC
ATTGCTGGAGTTTTCTACTGCGAATTCAATTTGAAACACTTAGTTGAAGAGCAAGACACCTGCAACGTGA
CAGCAATCATGATTCCACCAATTCGCAAAGGTCTGAACTACACAATTGCATTGAACTCGACATCTGCAAG
AACATTATCTCAAGATTTTGGATCTCCATTATTCATTTGGGAGCTGCTTCTGGATGTGATCCTGTCGATT
GTTCTAGTTGCATTCCTTAATTATCAGTTCGAAACCGCATTCCGTATGTCATTCTTTGGAGATGTTCAAG
CTCGTCGGGACACTGAAAGAATGCAAATCGTGCGTGATCAAGCCGATTGGCTCCTGAATAACGTGATCCC
AGCCCACGCAGTAGAAAGTCTTAAAACGGATACCAAATACAGTGAAAACCATGAAACAGTTGGTGTACTG
TTCGCTTCAATCACTAATTGGAATGATATGTATGAAGAGAATTTCGAAGGGGGCAGAGAATTCTTGAGAG
TTCTCAATGAAGTTATTGGTGACTTTGATGAGCTTCTCGATCGGCCGGACTTCACGCATATTGAAAAAAT
CAAAACAATTGGGCCTGCGTATATGGCAGCAAGTGGATTGAATCCAGAACGAAAAAAGAATATGTTGCAT
CCAAAAGAGCATCTATATCAGATGGTTGATTTTGCATTGGCAGTTCAACATGTACTCAGTGTTTTCAACG
AGGATTTGCTCAATTTTGATTTTGTTTGCAAGTTAGGACTTAATATTGGACCCGTCACTGCTGGTGTCAT
TGGAACAACAAAGTTGTACTACGATATCTGGGGTGACACTGTAAACATTGCTAGCCGAATGTACAGCACC
GGAGTTTTAAATCGCATTCAAGTATCACAACACACACGAGAATATCTCCTGGATCGGTATGAATTCGAGT
TCCGCGATCATATTGAAGTCAAGGGAATTGATGGAGGAATGGATACTTATCTTTTGGTTGGTCGAAAAGG
TGATGGAATACCTCCATCAATCAAGGATAACCAAGAAGACGAATTTTAAATCTCGAGGAGCTCCCGAGAT
CTTCAGCGCTCAGCATTCGTAGAATTGTAAGTTTAAACTTTCTCATACTAACTAACGCGCTCTATTTAAA
TTTTCAGAATTCCAACTGAGCGCCGGTCGCTACCATTACCAACTTGTCTGGTGTCAAAAATAATAGGGGC
CGCTGTCATCAGAGTAAGTTTAAACTGAGTTCTACTAACTAACGAGTAATATTTAAATTTTCAGCATCTC
GCGCCCGTGCCTCTGACTTCTAAGTCCAATTACTCTTCAACATCCCTACATGCTCTTTCTCCCTGTGCTC
CCACCCCCTATTTTTGTTATTATCAAAAAACTTCTCTTAATTTCTTTGTTTTTTAGCTTCTTTTAAGTCA
CCTCTAACAATGAAATTGTGTAGATTCAAAAATAGAATTAATTCGTAATAAAAAGTCGAAAAAAATTGTG
CTCCCTCCCCCCATTAATAATAATTCTATCCCAAAATCTACACAATGTTCTGTGTACACTTCTTATGTTT
TTTACTTCTGATAAATTTTTTTGAAACATCATAGAAAAAACCGCACACAAAATACCTTATCATATGTTAC
GTTTCAGTTTATGACCGCAATTTTTATTTCTTCGCACGTCTGGGCCTCTCATGACGTCAAATCATGCTCA
TCGTGAAAAAGTTTTGGAGTATTTTTGGAATTTTTCAATCAAGTGAAAGTTTATGAAATTAATTTTCCTG
CTTTTGCTTTTTGGGGTTTCCCCTATTGTTTGTCAAGATTTCGAGGACGGCGTTTTTCTTGCTAAAATCA
CAAGTATTGATGAGCACGATGCAAGAAAGATCGGAAGAAGGTTTGGGTTTGAGGCTCAGTGGAAGGTGAG
TAGAAGTTGATAATTTGAAAGTGGAGTAGTGTCTATGGGGTTTTTGCCTTAAATGACAGAATACATTCCC
AATATACCAAACATAACTGTTTCCTACTAGTCGGCCGTACGGGCCCTTTCGTCTCGCGCGTTTCGGTGAT
GACGGTGAAAACCTCTGACACATGCAGCTCCCGGAGACGGTCACAGCTTGTCTGTAAGCGGATGCCGGGA
GCAGACAAGCCCGTCAGGGCGCGTCAGCGGGTGTTGGCGGGTGTCGGGGCTGGCTTAACTATGCGGCATC
AGAGCAGATTGTACTGAGAGTGCACCATATGCGGTGTGAAATACCGCACAGATGCGTAAGGAGAAAATAC
CGCATCAGGCGGCCTTAAGGGCCTCGTGATACGCCTATTTTTATAGGTTAATGTCATGATAATAATGGTT
TCTTAGACGTCAGGTGGCACTTTTCGGGGAAATGTGCGCGGAACCCCTATTTGTTTATTTTTCTAAATAC
ATTCAAATATGTATCCGCTCATGAGACAATAACCCTGATAAATGCTTCAATAATATTGAAAAAGGAAGAG
TATGAGTATTCAACATTTCCGTGTCGCCCTTATTCCCTTTTTTGCGGCATTTTGCCTTCCTGTTTTTGCT
CACCCAGAAACGCTGGTGAAAGTAAAAGATGCTGAAGATCAGTTGGGTGCACGAGTGGGTTACATCGAAC
TGGATCTCAACAGCGGTAAGATCCTTGAGAGTTTTCGCCCCGAAGAACGTTTTCCAATGATGAGCACTTT
TAAAGTTCTGCTATGTGGCGCGGTATTATCCCGTATTGACGCCGGGCAAGAGCAACTCGGTCGCCGCATA
CACTATTCTCAGAATGACTTGGTTGAGTACTCACCAGTCACAGAAAAGCATCTTACGGATGGCATGACAG
TAAGAGAATTATGCAGTGCTGCCATAACCATGAGTGATAACACTGCGGCCAACTTACTTCTGACAACGAT
CGGAGGACCGAAGGAGCTAACCGCTTTTTTGCACAACATGGGGGATCATGTAACTCGCCTTGATCGTTGG
GAACCGGAGCTGAATGAAGCCATACCAAACGACGAGCGTGACACCACGATGCCTGTAGCAATGGCAACAA
CGTTGCGCAAACTATTAACTGGCGAACTACTTACTCTAGCTTCCCGGCAACAATTAATAGACTGGATGGA
GGCGGATAAAGTTGCAGGACCACTTCTGCGCTCGGCCCTTCCGGCTGGCTGGTTTATTGCTGATAAATCT
GGAGCCGGTGAGCGTGGGTCTCGCGGTATCATTGCAGCACTGGGGCCAGATGGTAAGCCCTCCCGTATCG
TAGTTATCTACACGACGGGGAGTCAGGCAACTATGGATGAACGAAATAGACAGATCGCTGAGATAGGTGC
CTCACTGATTAAGCATTGGTAACTGTCAGACCAAGTTTACTCATATATACTTTAGATTGATTTAAAACTT
CATTTTTAATTTAAAAGGATCTAGGTGAAGATCCTTTTTGATAATCTCATGACCAAAATCCCTTAACGTG
AGTTTTCGTTCCACTGAGCGTCAGACCCCGTAGAAAAGATCAAAGGATCTTCTTGAGATCCTTTTTTTCT
GCGCGTAATCTGCTGCTTGCAAACAAAAAAACCACCGCTACCAGCGGTGGTTTGTTTGCCGGATCAAGAG
CTACCAACTCTTTTTCCGAAGGTAACTGGCTTCAGCAGAGCGCAGATACCAAATACTGTTCTTCTAGTGT
AGCCGTAGTTAGGCCACCACTTCAAGAACTCTGTAGCACCGCCTACATACCTCGCTCTGCTAATCCTGTT
ACCAGTGGCTGCTGCCAGTGGCGATAAGTCGTGTCTTACCGGGTTGGACTCAAGACGATAGTTACCGGAT
AAGGCGCAGCGGTCGGGCTGAACGGGGGGTTCGTGCACACAGCCCAGCTTGGAGCGAACGACCTACACCG
AACTGAGATACCTACAGCGTGAGCTATGAGAAAGCGCCACGCTTCCCGAAGGGAGAAAGGCGGACAGGTA
TCCGGTAAGCGGCAGGGTCGGAACAGGAGAGCGCACGAGGGAGCTTCCAGGGGGAAACGCCTGGTATCTT
TATAGTCCTGTCGGGTTTCGCCACCTCTGACTTGAGCGTCGATTTTTGTGATGCTCGTCAGGGGGGCGGA
GCCTATGGAAAAACGCCAGCAACGCGGCCTTTTTACGGTTCCTGGCCTTTTGCTGGCCTTTTGCTCACAT
GTTCTTTCCTGCGTTATCCCCTGATTCTGTGGATAACCGTATTACCGCCTTTGAGTGAGCTGATACCGCT
CGCCGCAGCCGAACGACCGAGCGCAGCGAGTCAGTGAGCGAGGAAGCGGAAGAGCGCCCAATACGCAAAC
CGCCTCTCCCCGCGCGTTGGCCGATTCATTAATGCAGCTGGCACGACAGGTTTCCCGACTGGAAAGCGGG
CAGTGAGCGCAACGCAATTAATGTGAGTTAGCTCACTCATTAGGCACCCCAGGCTTTACACTTTATGCTT
CCGGCTCGTATGTTGTGTGGAATTGTGAGCGGATAACAATTTCACACAGGAAACAGCTATGACCATGATT
ACGCCAAGCTGTAAGTTTAAACATGATCTTACTAACTAACTATTCTCATTTAAATTTTCAGAGCTTAAAA
ATGGCTGAAATCACTCACAACGATGGATACGCTAACAACTTGGAAA
Features (pLannotate 1.2.2; 12 found; start..end, strand, type, name):
   2403..2419    -  misc_feature   MCS (fragment): pUC18/19 multiple cloning site
   3466..3936    +  CDS            ADCY7 (fragment): ADCY7_HUMAN - Also known as KIAA0037 From Homo sapiens (Human).
   6983..7135    +  CDS            aex-5 (fragment): AEX5_CAEEL - Also known as kpc-3 From Caenorhabditis elegans.
   7263..7298    +  CDS            rop (fragment): Rop protein, which maintains plasmids at low copy number; rop
   7400..7499    +  misc_feature   bom (fragment): basis of mobility region from pBR322
   7597..7701    +  promoter       AmpR promoter: bla
   7702..8562    +  CDS            AmpR: β-lactamase; bla; confers resistance to ampicillin, carbenicillin, and related antibiotics
   8733..9321    +  rep_origin     ori: high-copy-number ColE1/pMB1/pBR322/pUC origin of replication
   9504..9596    +  CDS            lacI (fragment): lac repressor; lacI; The lac repressor binds to the lac operator to inhibit transcription in E. coli. This inhibition can be relieved by adding lactose or isopropyl-β-D-thiogalactopyranoside (IPTG).
   9609..9630    +  protein_bind   CAP binding site: CAP binding activates transcription in the presence of cAMP. E. coli catabolite activator protein
   9645..9675    +  promoter       lac promoter: promoter for the E. coli lac operon
   9683..9699    +  protein_bind   lac operator: The lac repressor binds to the lac operator to inhibit transcription in E. coli. This inhibition can be relieved by adding lactose or isopropyl-β-D-thiogalactopyranoside (IPTG). lac repressor encoded by lacI
