[The description below was written by a language model from this plasmid's Addgene catalogue record and pLannotate feature annotations shown in this document.]
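Description:
KG#80 is a C. elegans transgene expression plasmid of about 9.85 kb, built on a pUC-type backbone and derived from the myo-3 expression vector pPD96.52. Although the catalogue lists it as a bacterial expression vector, its payload is designed for expression in the worm, and E. coli serves only for propagation. It replicates from a high-copy ColE1/pUC origin and is selected with ampicillin through the bla (AmpR) gene. Remnants of the lac promoter/operator region, lacI, rop and bom are also annotated in the backbone. The depositor notes that the plasmid is somewhat unstable in culture, with only about half of colonies carrying the correct structure, and that DNA yields are low.

The expression cassette consists of a roughly 2.4 kb myo-3 promoter, the 3.8 kb acy-1 coding region (corresponding to the single predicted cDNA, F17C8.1) and an unc-54 3' control region of about 1 kb that supplies the polyadenylation signal and 3' UTR. The myo-3 promoter is active in body wall muscle as well as vulval and intestine-associated muscles. An upstream "decoy" sequence reduces background gut and pharyngeal expression from read-through transcription. Three artificial introns promote stable, uniform expression: one in the 5' UTR, one just upstream of the unc-54 3' end and one within it. The cDNA was moved in as an AgeI/XhoI fragment with engineered sequence context around the start and stop codons.

The automated annotations do not label the worm elements directly. A partial match to human ADCY7 in the sequenced record is consistent with acy-1 encoding an adenylyl cyclase, and the aex-5 fragment lies in the region of the unc-54 3' sequence. The plasmid is used to direct muscle-specific acy-1 expression in transgenic worms. The associated publication concerns Gα signalling pathways in the synaptic signalling network.
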