Addgene plasmid #110875: KG#80
Purpose: Expresses the C. elegans acy-1 cDNA in body wall muscle
Depositing lab: Kenneth Miller. Depositing organization: Oklahoma Medical Research Foundation. Publication: Convergent, RIC-8-dependent Galpha signaling pathways in the Caenorhabditis elegans synaptic signaling network. Reynolds NK, Schade MA, Miller KG. Genetics. 2005 Feb;169(2):651-70. doi: 10.1534/genetics.104.031286. Epub 2004 Oct 16. PubMed 15489511.
Backbone
  Vector backbone: pUC
  Backbone size w/o insert (bp): 2617
  Total vector size (bp): 9853
  Vector type: Bacterial Expression
Growth in bacteria
  Bacterial resistance: Ampicillin, 100 μg/mL
  Growth temperature: 37°C
  Growth strain: DH5alpha
  Growth instructions: Always streak out this culture for single colonies and do minipreps on >= 4 clones (~1/2 of colonies will be right). Choose small colonies after 18 - 20h growth. DNA yeild is low (~170 ng/ ul x 30 ul for a Qiagen 3 ml miniprep).
  Copy number: High Copy
Gene/Insert 1
  Gene/Insert name: myo-3 promoter
  Species: C. elegans (nematode)
  Insert size (bp): 2387
  Cloning method: Unknown
  Sequencing primers: 5′ Unknown
Gene/Insert 2
  Gene/Insert name: acy-1 cDNA
  Species: C. elegans (nematode)
  Insert size (bp): 3762
  Cloning method: Unknown
  Sequencing primers: 5′ Unknown
Gene/Insert 3
  Gene/Insert name: unc-54 3' control region with 1 artificial intron just upstream and 1 artificial intron in control region
  Species: C. elegans (nematode)
  Insert size (bp): 978
  Cloning method: Unknown
  Sequencing primers: 5′ Unknown
Terms and licenses: Academic/Nonprofit Terms; Industry Terms: Not Available to Industry
Depositor comments: Note: Always streak out this culture for single colonies and do minipreps on >= 4 clones (~1/2 of colonies will be right). Choose small colonies after 18 - 20h growth. DNA yeild is low (~170 ng/ ul x 30 ul for a Qiagen 3 ml miniprep). Used Age I/ Xho I to cut out the 3800 bp acy-1 cDNA from KG#62 and cloned into the like-digested myo-3 expression vector pPD96.52 (6100 bp). Transform into XL1-Blue electrocompetent cells. Miniprep 4 clones to find one with correct size insert and vector and make glycerol stock and save the DNA. Features of the construct: This expression construct has a promoter (myo-3) that will drive expression of the acy-1 cDNA in the body wall muscle cells. The myo-3 promoter is generally active in body muscles (body wall, vulval, and intestine associated muscles including the anal depressor [Okkema et al., 1993 Genetics; Ardizzi and Epstein 1987 JCB]. The vector contains a "decoy" (see 1995 vector kit documentation) upstream of the promoter to reduce background expression in the gut and pharynx from read-through transcription. An unc-54 3' end containing a poly A addition signal is downstream of the MCS to stop transcription and provide a 3' UTR for the transcript. Three introns in the UTR's are included to give stable and uniform expression (1 in the 5' UTR, 1 just upstream of the unc-54 3' end, and 1 in the unc-54 3' end sequence). This construct includes only the coding region. The sequence AAAA is engineered just after the 5' restriction site and just before the initiator ATG. An AT immediately follows the TAA stop codon for a consensus stop site. Note: the acy-1 cDNA from which this clone was produced corresponds to the single acy-1 cDNA predicted by wormbase, which is F17C8.1
How to cite: KG#80 was a gift from Kenneth Miller (Addgene plasmid # 110875 ; http://n2t.net/addgene:110875 ; RRID:Addgene_110875)
